>Addgene plasmid #118509 | pMRE161 | addgene full sequence | sequence record 226519 | Addgene NGS Result
ATCTGATGGCGCAGGGGATCAAGATCTGATCAAGAGACAGGATACTAGTGGAGGAAGAAAAAAATGAGCA
AGGGCGAGGAGCTGTTCACCGGGGTGGTGCCCATCCTGGTCGAGCTGGACGGCGACGTAAACGGCCACAA
GTTCAGCGTGTCCGGCGAGGGCGAGGGCGATGCCACCTACGGCAAGCTGACCCTGAAGTTCATCTGCACC
ACCGGCAAGCTGCCCGTGCCCTGGCCCACCCTCGTGACCACCCTGTCCTGGGGCGTGCAGTGCTTCGCCC
GCTACCCCGACCACATGAAGCAGCACGACTTCTTCAAGTCCGCCATGCCCGAAGGCTACGTCCAGGAGCG
CACCATCTTCTTCAAGGACGACGGCAACTACAAGACCCGCGCCGAGGTGAAGTTCGAGGGCGACACCCTG
GTGAACCGCATCGAGCTGAAGGGCATCGACTTCAAGGAGGACGGCAACATCCTGGGGCACAAGCTGGAGT
ACAACTACTTTAGCGACAACGTCTATATCACCGCCGACAAGCAGAAGAACGGCATCAAGGCCAACTTCAA
GATCCGCCACAACATCGAGGACGGCGGCGTGCAGCTCGCCGACCACTACCAGCAGAACACCCCCATCGGC
GACGGCCCCGTGCTGCTGCCCGACAACCACTACCTGAGCACCCAGTCCAAGCTGAGCAAAGACCCCAACG
AGAAGCGCGATCACATGGTCCTGCTGGAGTTCGTGACCGCCGCCGGGATCACTCTCGGCATGGACGAGCT
GTACAAGTAATTAGCTGAGCTTGGACTCCTGTTGATAGATCCAGTAATGACCTCAGAACTCCATCTGGAT
TTGTTCAGAACGCTCGGTTGCCGCCGGGCGTTTTTTATTGGTGAGAATCCAAGCTAGCTTGGCGAGATTT
TCAGGAGCTAAGGAAGCTAAAATGGAGAAAAAAATCACTGGATATACCACCGTTGATATATCCCAATGGC
ATCGTAAAGAACATTTTGAGGCATTTCAGTCAGTTGCTCAATGTACCTATAACCAGACCGTTCAGCTGGA
TATTACGGCCTTTTTAAAGACCGTAAAGAAAAATAAGCACAAGTTTTATCCGGCCTTTATTCACATTCTT
GCCCGCCTGATGAATGCTCATCCGGAATTTCGTATGGCAATGAAAGACGGTGAGCTGGTGATATGGGATA
GTGTTCACCCTTGTTACACCGTTTTCCATGAGCAAACTGAAACGTTTTCATCGCTCTGGAGTGAATACCA
CGACGATTTCCGGCAGTTTCTACACATATATTCGCAAGATGTGGCGTGTTACGGTGAAAACCTGGCCTAT
TTCCCTAAAGGGTTTATTGAGAATATGTTTTTCGTCTCAGCCAATCCCTGGGTGAGTTTCACCAGTTTTG
ATTTAAACGTGGCCAATATGGACAACTTCTTCGCCCCCGTTTTCACCATGGGCAAATATTATACGCAAGG
CGACAAGGTGCTGATGCCGCTGGCGATTCAGGTTCATCATGCCGTTTGTGATGGCTTCCATGTCGGCAGA
ATGCTTAATGAATTACAACAGTACTGCGATGAGTGGCAGGGCGGGGCGTAATTTTTTTAAGGCAGTTATT
GGTGCCCTTAAACGCCTGGGGTAATGACTCTCTAGCTTGAGGCATCAAATAAAACGAAAGGCTCAGTCGA
AAGACTGGGCCTTTCGTTTTATCTGTTGTTTGTCGGTGAACGCTCTCCTGAGTAGGACAAATCCGCCGCT
AGGAGCTTGCGGCCGCCAGTGTGATGGATATCTGCATAAAAACTGTTGTAATTCATTAAGCATTCTGCCG
ACATGGAAGCCATCACAAACGGCATGATGAACCTGAATCGCCAGCGGCATCAGCACCTTGTCGCCTTGCG
TATAATATTTGCCCATGGGGGTGGGCGAAGAACTCCAGCATGAGATCCCCGCGCTGGAGGATCATCCAGC
CGGCGTCCCGGAAAACGATTCCGAAGCCCAACCTTTCATAGAAGGCGGCGGTGGAATCGAAATCTCGTGA
TGGCAGGTTGGGCGTCGCTTGGTCGGTCATTTCGAACCCCAGAGTCCCGCTCAGAAGAACTCGTCAAGAA
GGCGATAGAAGGCGATGCGCTGCGAATCGGGAGCGGCGATACCGTAAAGCACGAGGAAGCGGTCAGCCCA
TTCGCCGCCAAGCTCTTCAGCAATATCACGGGTAGCCAACGCTATGTCCTGATAGCGGTCCGCCACACCC
AGCCGGCCACAGTCGATGAATCCAGAAAAGCGGCCATTTTCCACCATGATATTCGGCAAGCAGGCATCGC
CATGGGTCACGACGAGATCCTCGCCGTCGGGCATGCGCGCCTTGAGCCTGGCGAACAGTTCGGCTGGCGC
GAGCCCCTGATGCTCTTCGTCCAGATCATCCTGATCGACAAGACCGGCTTCCATCCGAGTACGTGCTCGC
TCGATGCGATGTTTCGCTTGGTGGTCGAATGGGCAGGTAGCCGGATCAAGCGTATGCAGCCGCCGCATTG
CATCAGCCATGATGGATACTTTCTCGGCAGGAGCAAGGTGAGATGACAGGAGATCCTGCCCCGGCACTTC
GCCCAATAGCAGCCAGTCCCTTCCCGCTTCAGTGACAACGTCGAGCACAGCTGCGCAAGGAACGCCCGTC
GTGGCCAGCCACGATAGCCGCGCTGCCTCGTCCTGCAGTTCATTCAGGGCACCGGACAGGTCGGTCTTGA
CAAAAAGAACCGGGCGCCCCTGCGCTGACAGCCGGAACACGGCGGCATCAGAGCAGCCGATTGTCTGTTG
TGCCCAGTCATAGCCGAATAGCCTCTCCACCCAAGCGGCCGGAGAACCTGCGTGCAATCCATCTTGTTCA
ATCATGCGAAACGATCCTCATCCTGTCTCTTGATCAGATCTTGATCCCCTGCGCCATCAGATCCTTGGCG
GCAAGAAAGCCATCCAGTTTACTTTGCAGGGCTTCCCAACCTTACCAGAGGGCGCCCCAGCTGGCAATTC
CGGTTCGCTTGCTGTCCATAAAACCGCCCAGTCTAGCTATCGCCATGTAAGCCCACTGCAAGCTACCTGC
TTTCTCTTTGCGCTTGCGTTTTCCCTTGTCCAGATAGCCCAGTAGCTGACATTCATCCCAGGTGGCACTT
TTCGGGGAAATGTGCGCGCCCGCGTTCCTGCTGGCGCTGGGCCTGTTTCTGGCGCTGGACTTCCCGCTGT
TCCGTCAGCAGCTTTTCGCCCACGGCCTTGATGATCGCGGCGGCCTTGGCCTGCATATCCCGATTCAACG
GCCCCAGGGCGTCCAGAACGGGCTTCAGGCGCTCCCGAAGGTCTCGGGCCGTCTCTTGGGCTTGATCGGC
CTTCTTGCGCATCTCACGCGCTCCTGCGGCGGCCTGTAGGGCAGGCTCATACCCCTGCCGAACCGCTTTT
GTCAGCCGGTCGGCCACGGCTTCCGGCGTCTCAACGCGCTTTGAGATTCCCAGCTTTTCGGCCAATCCCT
GCGGTGCATAGGCGCGTGGCTCGACCGCTTGCGGGCTGATGGTGACGTGGCCCACTGGTGGCCGCTCCAG
GGCCTCGTAGAACGCCTGAATGCGCGTGTGACGTGCCTTGCTGCCCTCGATGCCCCGTTGCAGCCCTAGA
TCGGCCACAGCGGCCGCAAACGTGGTCTGGTCGCGGGTCATCTGCGCTTTGTTGCCGATGAACTCCTTGG
CCGACAGCCTGCCGTCCTGCGTCAGCGGCACCACGAACGCGGTCATGTGCGGGCTGGTTTCGTCACGGTG
GATGCTGGCCGTCACGATGCGATCCGCCCCGTACTTGTCCGCCAGCCACTTGTGCGCCTTCTCGAAGAAC
GCCGCCTGCTGTTCTTGGCTGGCCGACTTCCACCATTCCGGGCTGGCCGTCATGACGTACTCGACCGCCA
ACACAGCGTCCTTGCGCCGCTTCTCTGGCAGCAACTCGCGCAGTCGGCCCATCGCTTCATCGGTGCTGCT
GGCCGCCCAGTGCTCGTTCTCTGGCGTCCTGCTGGCGTCAGCGTTGGGCGTCTCGCGCTCGCGGTAGGCG
TGCTTGAGACTGGCCGCCACGTTGCCCATTTTCGCCAGCTTCTTGCATCGCATGATCGCGTATGCCGCCA
TGCCTGCCCCTCCCTTTTGGTGTCCAACCGGCTCGACGGGGGCAGCGCAAGGCGGTGCCTCCGGCGGGCC
ACTCAATGCTTGAGTATACTCACTAGACTTTGCTTCGCAAAGTCGTGACCGCCTACGGCGGCTGCGGCGC
CCTACGGGCTTGCTCTCCGGGCTTCGCCCTGCGCGGTCGCTGCGCTCCCTTGCCAGCCCGTGGATATGTG
GACGATGGCCGCGAGCGGCCACCGGCTGGCTCGCTTCGCTCGGCCCGTGGACAACCCTGCTGGACAAGCT
GATGGACAGGCTGCGCCTGCCCACGAGCTTGACCACAGGGATTGCCCACCGGCTACCCAGCCTTCGACCA
CATACCCACCGGCTCCAACTGCGCGGCCTGCGGCCTTGCCCCATCAATTTTTTTAATTTTCTCTGGGGAA
AAGCCTCCGGCCTGCGGCCTGCGCGCTTCGCTTGCCGGTTGGACACCAAGTGGAAGGCGGGTCAAGGCTC
GCGCAGCGACCGCGCAGCGGCTTGGCCTTGACGCGCCTGGAACGACCCAAGCCTATGCGAGTGGGGGCAG
TCGAAGGGCGAAGCCCGCCCGCCTGCCCCCCGAGCCTCACGGCGGCGAGTGCGGGGGTTCCAAGGGGGCA
GCGCCACCTTGGGCAAGGCCGAAGGCCGCGCAGTCGATCAACAAGCCCCGGAGGGGCCACTTTTTGCCGG
AGGGGGAGCCGCGCCGAAGGCGTGGGGGAACCCCGCAGGGGTGCCCTTCTTTGGGCACCAAAGAACTAGA
TATAGGGCGAAATGCGAAAGACTTAAAAATCAACAACTTAAAAAAGGGGGGTACGCAACAGCTCATTGCG
GCACCCCCCGCAATAGCTCATTGCGTAGGTTAAAGAAAATCTGTAATTGACTGCCACTTTTACGCAACGC
ATAATTGTTGTCGCGCTGCCGAAAAGTTGCAGCTGATTGCGCATGGTGCCGCAACCGTGCGGCACCCCTA
CCGCATGGAGATAAGCATGGCCACGCAGTCCAGAGAAATCGGCATTCAAGCCAAGAACAAGCCCGGTCAC
TGGGTGCAAACGGAACGCAAAGCGCATGAGGCGTGGGCCGGGCTTATTGCGAGGAAACCCACGGCGGCAA
TGCTGCTGCATCACCTCGTGGCGCAGATGGGCCACCAGAACGCCGTGGTGGTCAGCCAGAAGACACTTTC
CAAGCTCATCGGACGTTCTTTGCGGACGGTCCAATACGCAGTCAAGGACTTGGTGGCCGAGCGCTGGATC
TCCGTCGTGAAGCTCAACGGCCCCGGCACCGTGTCGGCCTACGTGGTCAATGACCGCGTGGCGTGGGGCC
AGCCCCGCGACCAGTTGCGCCTGTCGGTGTTCAGTGCCGCCGTGGTGGTTGATCACGACGACCAGGACGA
ATCGCTGTTGGGGCATGGCGACCTGCGCCGCATCCCGACCCTGTATCCGGGCGAGCAGCAACTACCGACC
GGCCCCGGCGAGGAGCCGCCCAGCCAGCCCGGCATTCCGGGCATGGAACCAGACCTGCCAGCCTTGACCG
AAACGGAGGAATGGGAACGGCGCGGGCAGCAGCGCCTGCCGATGCCCGATGAGCCGTGTTTTCTGGACGA
TGGCGAGCCGTTGGAGCCGCCGACACGGGTCACGCTGCCGCGCCGGTAGCACTTGGGTTGCGCAGCAACC
CGTAAGTGCGCTGTTCCAGACTATCGGCTGTAGCCGCCTCGCCGCCCTATACCTTGTCTGCCTCCCCGCG
TTGCGTCGCGGTGCATGGAGCCGGGCCACCTCGACCTGAATGGAAGCCGGCGGCACCTCGCTAACGGATT
CACCGTTTTTATCAGGCTCTGGGAGGCAGAATAAATGATCATATCGTCAATTATTACCTCCACGGGGAGA
GCCTGAGCAAACTGGCCTCAGGCATTTGAGAAGCACACGGTCACACTGCTTCCGGTAGTCAATAAACCGG
TAAACCAGCAATAGACATAAGCGGCTATTTAACGACCCTGCCCTGAACCGACGACCGGGTCGAATTTGCT
TTCGAATTTCTGCCATTCATCCGCTTATTATCACTTATTCAGGCGTAGCAACCAGGCGTTTAAGGGCACC
AATAACTGCCTTAAAAAAATTACGCCCCGCCCTGCCACTCATCGCAGTACGGCCTATTGGTTAAAAAATG
AGCTGATTTAACAAAAATTTAACGCGAATTTTAACAAAATATTAACGCTTACAATTTCCATTCGCCATTC
AGGCTGCGCAACTGTTGGGAAGGGCGATCGGTGCGGGCCTCTTCGCTATTACGCCAGCTGGCGAAAGGGG
GATGTGCTGCAAGGCGATTAAGTTGGGTAACGCCAGGGTTTTCCCAGTCACGACGTTGTAAAACGACGGC
CAGTGAGCGCGCGTAATACGACTCACTATAGGGCGAATTGGAGCTGGGGCCGCAATTCCCAATTCCCCAG
GCATCAAATAAAACGAAAGGCTCAGTCGAAAGACTGGGCCTTTCGTTTTATCTGTTGTTTGTCGGTGAAC
GCTCTCCTGAGTAGGACAAATCCGCCGGGAGCGGATTTGAACGTTGCGAAGCAACGGCCCGGAGGGTGGC
GGGCAGGACGCCCGCCATAAACTGCCAGGAATTAATTCCCCAGGCATCAAATAAAACGAAAGGCTCAGTC
GAAAGACTGGGCCTTTCGTTTTATCTGTTGTTTGTCGGTGAACGCTCTCCTGAGTAGGACAAATCCGCCG
GGAGCGGATTTGAACGTTGCGAAGCAACGGCCCGGAGGGTGGCGGGCAGGACGCCCGCCATAAACTGCCA
GGAATTAATTCCCCAGGCATCAAATAAAACGAAAGGCTCAGTCGAAAGACTGGGCCTTTCGTTTTATCTG
TTGTTTGTCGGTGAACGCTCTCCTGAGTAGGACAAATCCGCCGGGAGCGGATTTGAACGTTGCGAAGCAA
CGGCCCGGAGGGTGGCGGGCAGGACGCCCGCCATAAACTGCCAGGAATTAATTCCCCAGGCATCAAATAA
AACGAAAGGCTCAGTCGAAAGACTGGGCCTTTCGTTTTATCTGTTGTTTGTCGGTGAACGCTCTCCTGAG
TAGGACAAATCCGCCGGGAGCGGATTTGAACGTTGCGAAGCAACGGCCCGGAGGGTGGCGGGCAGGACGC
CCGCCATAAACTGCCAGGAATTGGGGATCGGATTCGAGCTCTCAGCGATCGGCTCGTTGCCCTGCGCCGC
TCCAAAGCCCGCGACGCAGCGCCGGCAGGCAGAGCAAGTAGAGGGCAGCGCCTGCAATCCATGCCCACCC
GTTCCACGTTGTTATAGAAGCCGCATAGATCGCCGTGAAGAGGAGGGGTCCGACGATCGAGGTCAGGCTG
GTGAGCGCCGCCAGTGAGCCTTGCAGCTGCCCCTGACGTTCCTCATCCACCTGCCTGGACAACATTGCTT
GCAGCGCCGGCATTCCGATGCCACCCGAAGCAAGCAGGACCATGATCGGGAACGCCATCCATCCCCGTGT
CGCGAAGGCAAGCAGGATGTAGCCTGTGCCGTCGGCAATCATTCCGAGCATGAGTGCCCGCCTTTCGCCG
AGCCGGGCGGCTACAGGGCCGGTGATCATTGCCTGGGCGAGTGAATGCAGAATGCCAAATGCGGCAAGCG
AAATGCCGATCGTGGTCGCGTCCCAGTGAAAGCGATCCTCGCCGAAAATGACCCAAAGCGCGGCCGGCAC
CTGTCCGACAAGTTGCATGATGAAGAAGACCGCCATCAGGGCGGCGACGACGGTCATGCCCCGGGCCCAC
CGGAACGAAGCGAGCGGGTTGAGAGCCTCCCGGCGTAACGGCCGGCGTTCGCCTTTGTGCGACTCCGGCA
AAAGGAAACAGCCCGTCAGGAAATTGAGGCCGTTCAAGGCTGCCGCGGCGAAGAACGGAGCGTGGGGGGA
GAAACCGCCCATCAGCCCACCGAGCACAGGTCCCGCGACCATCCCGAACCCGAAACAGGCGCTCATGAAG
CCGAAGTGCCGCGCGCGCTCATCGCCATCAGTGATATCGGCAATATAAGCGCCGGCTACCGCCCCAGTCG
CCCCGGTGATGCCGGCCACGATCCGCCCGATATAGAGAACCCAAAGGAAAGGCGCTGTCGCCATGATGGC
GTAGTCGACAGTGGCGCCGGCCAGCGAGACGAGCAAGATTGGCCGCCGCCCGAAACGATCCGACAGCGCG
CCCAGCACAGGTGCGCAGGCAAATTGCACCAACGCATACAGCGCCAGCAGAATGCCATAGTGGGCGGTGA
CGTCGTTCGAGTGAACCAGATCGCGCAGGAGGCCCGGCAGCACCGGCATAATCAGGCCGATGCCGACAGC
GTCGAGCGCGACAGTGCTCAGAATTACGATCAGGGGTATGTTGGGTTTCACGTCTGGCCTCCGGACCAGC
CTCCGCTGGTCCGATTGAACGCGCGGATTCTTTATCACTGATAAGTTGGTGGACATATTATGTTTATCAG
TGATAAAGTGTCAAGCATGACAAAGTTGCAGCCGAATACAGTGATCCGTGCCGCCCTGGACCTGTTGAAC
GAGGTCGGCGTAGACGGTCTGACGACACGCAAACTGGCGGAACGGTTGGGGGTTCAGCAGCCGGCGCTTT
ACTGGCACTTCAGGAACAAGCGGGCGCTGCTCGACGCACTGGCCGAAGCCATGCTGGCGGAGAATCATAC
GCATTCGGTGCCGAGAGCCGACGACGACTGGCGCTCATTTCTGATCGGGAATGCCCGCAGCTTCAGGCAG
GCGCTGCTCGCCTACCGCGATGGCGCGCGCATCCATGCCGGCACGCGACCGGGCGCACCGCAGATGGAAA
CGGCCGACGCGCAGCTTCGCTTCCTCTGCGAGGCGGGTTTTTCGGCCGGGGACGCCGTCAATGCGCTGAT
GACAATCAGCTACTTCACTGTTGGGGCCGTGCTTGAGGAGCAGGCCGGCGACAGCGATGCCGGCGAGCGC
GGCGGCACCGTTGAACAGGCTCCGCTCTCGCCGCTGTTGCGGGCCGCGATAGACGCCTTCGACGAAGCCG
GTCCGGACGCAGCGTTCGAGCAGGGACTCGCGGTGATTGTCGATGGATTGGCGAAAAGGAGGCTCGTTGT
CAGGAACGTTGAAGGACCGAGAAAGGGTGCTAAGAAACCATTATTATCATGAAGCTCGCACGCTGCCGCA
AGCACTCAGGGCGCAAGGGCTGCTAAAGGAAGCGGAACACGTAGAAAGCCAGTCCGCAGAAACGGTGCTG
ACCCCGGATGAATGTCAGCTACTGGGCTATCTGGACAAGGGAAAACGCAAGCGCAAAGAGAAAGCAGGTA
GCTTGCAGTGGGCTTACATGGCGATAGCTAGACTGGGCGGTTTTATGGACAGCAAGCGAACCGGAATTGC
CAGCTGGGGCGCCCTCTGGTAAGGTTGGGAAGCCCTGCAAAGTAAACTGGATGGCTTTCTTGCCGCCAAG
G
Features (pLannotate 1.2.2; 23 found; start..end, strand, type, name):
     65..780     +  CDS            mTurquoise2 (fragment): enhanced monomeric variant of CFP (Goedhart et al., 2012) mammalian codon-optimized
    794..888     +  terminator     lambda t0 terminator: transcription terminator from phage lambda
    903..931     +  promoter       cat promoter (fragment): promoter of the E. coli cat gene encoding chloramphenicol acetyltransferase
    932..1588    +  CDS            cat: CAT_ECOLX - Experimental evidence at protein level: Swiss-Prot protein existence level 1. This enzyme is an effector of chloramphenicol resistance in bacteria. From Escherichia coli. This protein is used as a marker in many commonly used cloning vectors, such as pACYC184.
   1656..1742    +  terminator     rrnB T1 terminator: Escherichia coli rrnB; transcription terminator T1 from the E. coli rrnB gene
   1792..1908    -  CDS            CmR (fragment): chloramphenicol acetyltransferase; cat; confers resistance to chloramphenicol
   1908..2060    -  CDS            ble (fragment): BLE_KLEPN - Experimental evidence at protein level: Swiss-Prot protein existence level 1. Binding protein with a strong affinity to the bleomycin family of antibiotics. Binds to CL990; an antimitotic-antibiotic compound. From Klebsiella pneumoniae.
   2084..2875    -  CDS            neo: KKA2_KLEPN - Also known as kan, nptII. Experimental evidence at protein level: Swiss-Prot protein existence level 1. Resistance to kanamycin, neomycin, paromomycin, ribostamycin, butirosin and gentamicin B. From Klebsiella pneumoniae.
   2907..3191    -  CDS            tnpA (fragment): TN5P_ECOLX - Also known as tnp. Experimental evidence at protein level: Swiss-Prot protein existence level 1. Mediates transposition of transposon Tn5 by a 'cut and paste' mechanism. First, the monomeric transposase binds the 19 bp inverted DNA repeats flanking the transposon. Then, dimerization of the DNA- bound transposase creates a synaptic DNA complex. After nicking of the first DNA strand, excision of the transposon proceeds through a series of intermediates. The transposase then mediates the insertion of the transposon at a new site by strand transfer. The activity of the wild- type tran
   4355..5126    +  rep_origin     pBBR1 oriV: replication origin of the broad-host-range plasmid pBBR1 from Bordetella bronchiseptica; requires the pBBR1 Rep protein for replication
   5127..5789    +  CDS            pBBR1 Rep: replication protein for the broad-host-range plasmid pBBR1 from Bordetella bronchiseptica
   5850..5919    +  CDS            TcR (fragment): tetracycline efflux protein; tet; confers resistance to tetracycline
   6249..6280    -  CDS            CmR (fragment): chloramphenicol acetyltransferase confers resistance to chloramphenicol
   6280..6357    +  rep_origin     M13 ori (fragment): M13 bacteriophage origin of replication; arrow indicates direction of (+) strand synthesis
   6361..6516    -  CDS            lacZα (fragment): LacZα fragment of β-galactosidase; lacZ fragment
   6524..6542    +  promoter       T7 promoter: promoter for bacteriophage T7 RNA polymerase
   6585..6671    +  terminator     rrnB T1 terminator: Escherichia coli rrnB; transcription terminator T1 from the E. coli rrnB gene
   6768..6854    +  terminator     rrnB T1 terminator: Escherichia coli rrnB; transcription terminator T1 from the E. coli rrnB gene
   6951..7037    +  terminator     rrnB T1 terminator: Escherichia coli rrnB; transcription terminator T1 from the E. coli rrnB gene
   7134..7220    +  terminator     rrnB T1 terminator: Escherichia coli rrnB; transcription terminator T1 from the E. coli rrnB gene
   7322..8521    -  CDS            TcR: tetracycline efflux protein; tetA; confers resistance to tetracycline
   8627..9269    +  CDS            TetR (fragment): tetracycline resistance regulatory protein; tetR
   9291..26      +  CDS            tnpA (fragment) (across the origin): TN5P_ECOLX - Also known as tnp. Experimental evidence at protein level: Swiss-Prot protein existence level 1. Mediates transposition of transposon Tn5 by a 'cut and paste' mechanism. First, the monomeric transposase binds the 19 bp inverted DNA repeats flanking the transposon. Then, dimerization of the DNA- bound transposase creates a synaptic DNA complex. After nicking of the first DNA strand, excision of the transposon proceeds through a series of intermediates. The transposase then mediates the insertion of the transposon at a new site by strand transfer. The activity of the wild- type tran
