[The description below was written by a language model from this plasmid's Addgene catalogue record and pLannotate feature annotations shown in this document.]
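Description:
pMRE161 is a broad-host-range bacterial expression plasmid built on the pFru97 backbone and designed to express the cyan fluorescent protein mTurquoise2 constitutively in diverse bacteria. The sequenced record is about 9.6 kb. Replication depends on the pBBR1 oriV together with its cognate pBBR1 Rep protein, a replicon from Bordetella bronchiseptica that functions in many Gram-negative species. The catalogue lists the plasmid as high copy and as maintained in E. coli S17-1 lambda pir, a strain commonly used as a conjugative donor, although no transfer origin is annotated in the feature table.

The payload is the mTurquoise2 coding sequence, a synthetic, mammalian codon-optimized monomeric CFP variant derived from pLifeAct-mTurquoise2 and inserted by Gibson cloning. It is followed by the lambda t0 terminator. The promoter driving it is not annotated; the only feature immediately upstream is a Tn5 transposase (tnpA) fragment spanning the sequence origin, so the record does not state the source of constitutive expression. Directly downstream sits a chloramphenicol acetyltransferase (cat) gene with a fragment of its own promoter and an rrnB T1 terminator.

The plasmid carries three resistance markers: cat, the nptII/neo kanamycin resistance gene, flanked by Tn5-derived ble and tnpA remnants, and a tetracycline efflux gene (tetA) with a nearly complete tetR regulator. This matches the catalogue's kanamycin selection and chloramphenicol/tetracycline markers. Four tandem rrnB T1 terminators probably insulate against read-through transcription. Short lacZα, M13 ori, T7 promoter and CmR fragments appear to be cloning vestiges. The plasmid belongs to a toolbox of fluorescent-protein vectors for labelling bacteria, for example to distinguish strains by colour.
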