Addgene plasmid #118509: pMRE161
Purpose: broad-host range plasmid to constitutively express fluorescent protein genes in bacteria
Depositing lab: Mitja Remus-Emsermann. Depositing organization: University of Canterbury. Publication: Chromatic Bacteria - A Broad Host-Range Plasmid and Chromosomal Insertion Toolbox for Fluorescent Protein Expression in Bacteria. Schlechter RO, Jun H, Bernach M, Oso S, Boyd E, Munoz-Lintz DA, Dobson RCJ, Remus DM, Remus-Emsermann MNP. Front Microbiol. 2018 Dec 12;9:3052. doi: 10.3389/fmicb.2018.03052. eCollection 2018. PubMed 30631309.
Backbone
  Vector backbone: pFru97
  Vector type: Bacterial Expression
  Selectable markers: Chloramphenicol/ Tetracycline
Growth in bacteria
  Bacterial resistance: Kanamycin, 50 μg/mL
  Growth temperature: 37°C
  Growth strain: E. coli S17-1 lambda pir
  Copy number: High Copy
Gene/Insert
  Gene/Insert name: mTurquoise2
  Species: Synthetic
  Cloning method: Gibson Cloning
Resource information
  A portion of this plasmid was derived from a plasmid made by: pLifeAct-mTurquoise2
Terms and licenses: Academic/Nonprofit Terms; Industry Terms: Not Available to Industry
Depositor comments: Please visit https://www.biorxiv.org/content/early/2018/09/07/402172 for bioRxiv preprint.
How to cite: pMRE161 was a gift from Mitja Remus-Emsermann (Addgene plasmid # 118509 ; http://n2t.net/addgene:118509 ; RRID:Addgene_118509)
